>Addgene plasmid #87401 | p426_Cas9_gRNA-YOLCd1b | depositor full sequence | sequence record 170426 | p426_Cas9_gRNA-YOLCd1b sequence 11117 bps
GACGAAAGGGCCTCGTGATACGCCTATTTTTATAGGTTAATGTCATGATAATAATGGTTTCTTAGTATGA
TCCAATATCAAAGGAAATGATAGCATTGAAGGATGAGACTAATCCAATTGAGGAGTGGCAGCATATAGAA
CAGCTAAAGGGTAGTGCTGAAGGAAGCATACGATACCCCGCATGGAATGGGATAATATCACAGGAGGTAC
TAGACTACCTTTCATCCTACATAAATAGACGCATATAAGTACGCATTTAAGCATAAACACGCACTATGCC
GTTCTTCTCATGTATATATATATACAGGCAACACGCAGATATAGGTGCGACGTGAACAGTGAGCTGTATG
TGCGCAGCTCGCGTTGCATTTTCGGAAGCGCTCGTTTTCGGAAACGCTTTGAAGTTCCTATTCCGAAGTT
CCTATTCTCTAGAAAGTATAGGAACTTCAGAGCGCTTTTGAAAACCAAAAGCGCTCTGAAGACGCACTTT
CAAAAAACCAAAAACGCACCGGACTGTAACGAGCTACTAAAATATTGCGAATACCGCTTCCACAAACATT
GCTCAAAAGTATCTCTTTGCTATATATCTCTGTGCTATATCCCTATATAACCTACCCATCCACCTTTCGC
TCCTTGAACTTGCATCTAAACTCGACCTCTACATTTTTTATGTTTATCTCTAGTATTACTCTTTAGACAA
AAAAATTGTAGTAAGAACTATTCATAGAGTGAATCGAAAACAATACGAAAATGTAAACATTTCCTATACG
TAGTATATAGAGACAAAATAGAAGAAACCGTTCATAATTTTCTGACCAATGAAGAATCATCAACGCTATC
ACTTTCTGTTCACAAAGTATGCGCAATCCACATCGGTATAGAATATAATCGGGGATGCCTTTATCTTGAA
AAAATGCACCCGCAGCTTCGCTAGTAATCAGTAAACGCGGGAAGTGGAGTCAGGCTTTTTTTATGGAAGA
GAAAATAGACACCAAAGTAGCCTTCTTCTAACCTTAACGGACCTACAGTGCAAAAAGTTATCAAGAGACT
GCATTATAGAGCGCACAAAGGAGAAAAAAAGTAATCTAAGATGCTTTGTTAGAAAAATAGCGCTCTCGGG
ATGCATTTTTGTAGAACAAAAAAGAAGTATAGATTCTTTGTTGGTAAAATAGCGCTCTCGCGTTGCATTT
CTGTTCTGTAAAAATGCAGCTCAGATTCTTTGTTTGAAAAATTAGCGCTCTCGCGTTGCATTTTTGTTTT
ACAAAAATGAAGCACAGATTCTTCGTTGGTAAAATAGCGCTTTCGCGTTGCATTTCTGTTCTGTAAAAAT
GCAGCTCAGATTCTTTGTTTGAAAAATTAGCGCTCTCGCGTTGCATTTTTGTTCTACAAAATGAAGCACA
GATGCTTCGTTCAGGTGGCACTTTTCGGGGAAATGTGCGCGGAACCCCTATTTGTTTATTTTTCTAAATA
CATTCAAATATGTATCCGCTCATGAGACAATAACCCTGATAAATGCTTCAATAATATTGAAAAAGGAAGA
GTATGAGTATTCAACATTTCCGTGTCGCCCTTATTCCCTTTTTTGCGGCATTTTGCCTTCCTGTTTTTGC
TCACCCAGAAACGCTGGTGAAAGTAAAAGATGCTGAAGATCAGTTGGGTGCACGAGTGGGTTACATCGAA
CTGGATCTCAACAGCGGTAAGATCCTTGAGAGTTTTCGCCCCGAAGAACGTTTTCCAATGATGAGCACTT
TTAAAGTTCTGCTATGTGGCGCGGTATTATCCCGTATTGACGCCGGGCAAGAGCAACTCGGTCGCCGCAT
ACACTATTCTCAGAATGACTTGGTTGAGTACTCACCAGTCACAGAAAAGCATCTTACGGATGGCATGACA
GTAAGAGAATTATGCAGTGCTGCCATAACCATGAGTGATAACACTGCGGCCAACTTACTTCTGACAACGA
TCGGAGGACCGAAGGAGCTAACCGCTTTTTTGCACAACATGGGGGATCATGTAACTCGCCTTGATCGTTG
GGAACCGGAGCTGAATGAAGCCATACCAAACGACGAGCGTGACACCACGATGCCTGTAGCAATGGCAACA
ACGTTGCGCAAACTATTAACTGGCGAACTACTTACTCTAGCTTCCCGGCAACAATTAATAGACTGGATGG
AGGCGGATAAAGTTGCAGGACCACTTCTGCGCTCGGCCCTTCCGGCTGGCTGGTTTATTGCTGATAAATC
TGGAGCCGGTGAGCGTGGGTCTCGCGGTATCATTGCAGCACTGGGGCCAGATGGTAAGCCCTCCCGTATC
GTAGTTATCTACACGACGGGGAGTCAGGCAACTATGGATGAACGAAATAGACAGATCGCTGAGATAGGTG
CCTCACTGATTAAGCATTGGTAACTGTCAGACCAAGTTTACTCATATATACTTTAGATTGATTTAAAACT
TCATTTTTAATTTAAAAGGATCTAGGTGAAGATCCTTTTTGATAATCTCATGACCAAAATCCCTTAACGT
GAGTTTTCGTTCCACTGAGCGTCAGACCCCGTAGAAAAGATCAAAGGATCTTCTTGAGATCCTTTTTTTC
TGCGCGTAATCTGCTGCTTGCAAACAAAAAAACCACCGCTACCAGCGGTGGTTTGTTTGCCGGATCAAGA
GCTACCAACTCTTTTTCCGAAGGTAACTGGCTTCAGCAGAGCGCAGATACCAAATACTGTCCTTCTAGTG
TAGCCGTAGTTAGGCCACCACTTCAAGAACTCTGTAGCACCGCCTACATACCTCGCTCTGCTAATCCTGT
TACCAGTGGCTGCTGCCAGTGGCGATAAGTCGTGTCTTACCGGGTTGGACTCAAGACGATAGTTACCGGA
TAAGGCGCAGCGGTCGGGCTGAACGGGGGGTTCGTGCACACAGCCCAGCTTGGAGCGAACGACCTACACC
GAACTGAGATACCTACAGCGTGAGCTATGAGAAAGCGCCACGCTTCCCGAAGGGAGAAAGGCGGACAGGT
ATCCGGTAAGCGGCAGGGTCGGAACAGGAGAGCGCACGAGGGAGCTTCCAGGGGGAAACGCCTGGTATCT
TTATAGTCCTGTCGGGTTTCGCCACCTCTGACTTGAGCGTCGATTTTTGTGATGCTCGTCAGGGGGGCGG
AGCCTATGGAAAAACGCCAGCAACGCGGCCTTTTTACGGTTCCTGGCCTTTTGCTGGCCTTTTGCTCACA
TGTTCTTTCCTGCGTTATCCCCTGATTCTGTGGATAACCGTATTACCGCCTTTGAGTGAGCTGATACCGC
TCGCCGCAGCCGAACGACCGAGCGCAGCGAGTCAGTGAGCGAGGAAGCGGAAGAGCGCCCAATACGCAAA
CCGCCTCTCCCCGCGCGTTGGCCGATTCATTAATGCAGCTGGCACGACAGGTTTCCCGACTGGAAAGCGG
GCAGTGAGCGCAACGCAATTAATGTGAGTTACCTCACTCATTAGGCACCCCAGGCTTTACACTTTATGCT
TCCGGCTCCTATGTTGTGTGGAATTGTGAGCGGATAACAATTTCACACAGGAAACAGCTATGACCATGAT
TACGCCAAGCGCGCAATTAACCCTCACTAAAGGGAACAAAAGCTGGAGCTAGTATACTCTTTCTTCAACA
ATTAAATACTCTCGGTAGCCAAGTTGGTTTAAGGCGCAAGACTGTAATTTATCACTACGAAATCTTGAGA
TCGGGCGTTCGACTCGCCCCCGGGAGAGATGGCCGGCATGGTCCCAGCCTCCTCGCTGGCGCCGGCTGGG
CAACACCTTCGGGTGGCGAATGGGACTTTGACTAGTTAAGCGAGCATGTGTTTTAGAGCTAGAAATAGCA
AGTTAAAATAAGGCTAGTCCGTTATCAACTTGAAAAAGTGGCACCGAGTCGGTGCTTTTTTTATTTTTTG
TCACTATTGTTATGTAAAATGCCACCTCTGACAGTATGGAACGCAAACTTCTGTCTAGTGGATAGTCGAC
ATCCTTTTGTTGTTTCCGGGTGTACAATATGGACTTCCTCTTTTCTGGCAACCAAACCCATACATCGGGA
TTCCTATAATACCTTCGTTGGTCTCCCTAACATGTAGGTGGCGGAGGGGAGATATACAATAGAACAGATA
CCAGACAAGACATAATGGGCTAAACAAGACTACACCAATTACACTGCCTCATTGATGGTGGTACATAACG
AACTAATACTGTAGCCCTAGACTTGATAGCCATCATCATATCGAAGTTTCACTACCCTTTTTCCATTTGC
CATCTATTGAAGTAATAATAGGCGCATGCAACTTCTTTTCTTTTTTTTTCTTTTCTCTCTCCCCCGTTGT
TGTCTCACCATATCCGCAATGACAAAAAAATGATGGAAGACACTAAAGGAAAAAATTAACGACAAAGACA
GCACCAACAGATGTCGTTGTTCCAGAGCTGATGAGGGGTATCTCGAAGCACACGAAACTTTTTCCTTCCT
TCATTCACGCACACTACTCTCTAATGAGCAACGGTATACGGCCTTCCTTCCAGTTACTTGAATTTGAAAT
AAAAAAAAGTTTGCTGTCTTGCTATCAAGTATAAATAGACCTGCAATTATTAATCTTTTGTTTCCTCGTC
ATTGTTCTCGTTCCCTTTCTTCCTTGTTTCTTTTTCTGCACAATATTTCAAGCTATACCAAGCATACAAT
CAACTTGGAAAAAAATGGACAAGAAGTACTCCATTGGGCTCGATATCGGCACAAACAGCGTCGGTTGGGC
CGTCATTACGGACGAGTACAAGGTGCCGAGCAAAAAATTCAAAGTTCTGGGCAATACCGATCGCCACAGC
ATAAAGAAGAACCTCATTGGCGCCCTCCTGTTCGACTCCGGGGAGACGGCCGAAGCCACGCGGCTCAAAA
GAACAGCACGGCGCAGATATACCCGCAGAAAGAATCGGATCTGCTACCTGCAGGAGATCTTTAGTAATGA
GATGGCTAAGGTGGATGACTCTTTCTTCCATAGGCTGGAGGAGTCCTTTTTGGTGGAGGAGGATAAAAAG
CACGAGCGCCACCCAATCTTTGGCAATATCGTGGACGAGGTGGCGTACCATGAAAAGTACCCAACCATAT
ATCATCTGAGGAAGAAGCTTGTAGACAGTACTGATAAGGCTGACTTGCGGTTGATCTATCTCGCGCTGGC
GCATATGATCAAATTTCGGGGACACTTCCTCATCGAGGGGGACCTGAACCCAGACAACAGCGATGTCGAC
AAACTCTTTATCCAACTGGTTCAGACTTACAATCAGCTTTTCGAAGAGAACCCGATCAACGCATCCGGAG
TTGACGCCAAAGCAATCCTGAGCGCTAGGCTGTCCAAATCCCGGCGGCTCGAAAACCTCATCGCACAGCT
CCCTGGGGAGAAGAAGAACGGCCTGTTTGGTAATCTTATCGCCCTGTCACTCGGGCTGACCCCCAACTTT
AAATCTAACTTCGACCTGGCCGAAGATGCCAAGCTTCAACTGAGCAAAGACACCTACGATGATGATCTCG
ACAATCTGCTGGCCCAGATCGGCGACCAGTACGCAGACCTTTTTTTGGCGGCAAAGAACCTGTCAGACGC
CATTCTGCTGAGTGATATTCTGCGAGTGAACACGGAGATCACCAAAGCTCCGCTGAGCGCTAGTATGATC
AAGCGCTATGATGAGCACCACCAAGACTTGACTTTGCTGAAGGCCCTTGTCAGACAGCAACTGCCTGAGA
AGTACAAGGAAATTTTCTTCGATCAGTCTAAAAATGGCTACGCCGGATACATTGACGGCGGAGCAAGCCA
GGAGGAATTTTACAAATTTATTAAGCCCATCTTGGAAAAAATGGACGGCACCGAGGAGCTGCTGGTAAAG
CTTAACAGAGAAGATCTGTTGCGCAAACAGCGCACTTTCGACAATGGAAGCATCCCCCACCAGATTCACC
TGGGCGAACTGCACGCTATCCTCAGGCGGCAAGAGGATTTCTACCCCTTTTTGAAAGATAACAGGGAAAA
GATTGAGAAAATCCTCACATTTCGGATACCCTACTATGTAGGCCCCCTCGCCCGGGGAAATTCCAGATTC
GCGTGGATGACTCGCAAATCAGAAGAGACCATCACTCCCTGGAACTTCGAGGAAGTCGTGGATAAGGGGG
CCTCTGCCCAGTCCTTCATCGAAAGGATGACTAACTTTGATAAAAATCTGCCTAACGAAAAGGTGCTTCC
TAAACACTCTCTGCTGTACGAGTACTTCACAGTTTATAACGAGCTCACCAAGGTCAAATACGTCACAGAA
GGGATGAGAAAGCCAGCATTCCTGTCTGGAGAGCAGAAGAAAGCTATCGTGGACCTCCTCTTCAAGACGA
ACCGGAAAGTTACCGTGAAACAGCTCAAAGAAGACTATTTCAAAAAGATTGAATGTTTCGACTCTGTTGA
AATCAGCGGAGTGGAGGATCGCTTCAACGCATCCCTGGGAACGTATCACGATCTCCTGAAAATCATTAAA
GACAAGGACTTCCTGGACAATGAGGAGAACGAGGACATTCTTGAGGACATTGTCCTCACCCTTACGTTGT
TTGAAGATAGGGAGATGATTGAAGAACGCTTGAAAACTTACGCTCATCTCTTCGACGACAAAGTCATGAA
ACAGCTCAAGAGGCGCCGATATACAGGATGGGGGCGGCTGTCAAGAAAACTGATCAATGGGATCCGAGAC
AAGCAGAGTGGAAAGACAATCCTGGATTTTCTTAAGTCCGATGGATTTGCCAACCGGAACTTCATGCAGT
TGATCCATGATGACTCTCTCACCTTTAAGGAGGACATCCAGAAAGCACAAGTTTCTGGCCAGGGGGACAG
TCTTCACGAGCACATCGCTAATCTTGCAGGTAGCCCAGCTATCAAAAAGGGAATACTGCAGACCGTTAAG
GTCGTGGATGAACTCGTCAAAGTAATGGGAAGGCATAAGCCCGAGAATATCGTTATCGAGATGGCCCGAG
AGAACCAAACTACCCAGAAGGGACAGAAGAACAGTAGGGAAAGGATGAAGAGGATTGAAGAGGGTATAAA
AGAACTGGGGTCCCAAATCCTTAAGGAACACCCAGTTGAAAACACCCAGCTTCAGAATGAGAAGCTCTAC
CTGTACTACCTGCAGAACGGCAGGGACATGTACGTGGATCAGGAACTGGACATCAATCGGCTCTCCGACT
ACGACGTGGATCATATCGTGCCCCAGTCTTTTCTCAAAGATGATTCTATTGATAATAAAGTGTTGACAAG
ATCCGATAAAAATAGAGGGAAGAGTGATAACGTCCCCTCAGAAGAAGTTGTCAAGAAAATGAAAAATTAT
TGGCGGCAGCTGCTGAACGCCAAACTGATCACACAACGGAAGTTCGATAATCTGACTAAGGCTGAACGAG
GTGGCCTGTCTGAGTTGGATAAAGCCGGCTTCATCAAAAGGCAGCTTGTTGAGACACGCCAGATCACCAA
GCACGTGGCCCAAATTCTCGATTCACGCATGAACACCAAGTACGATGAAAATGACAAACTGATTCGAGAG
GTGAAAGTTATTACTCTGAAGTCTAAGCTGGTCTCAGATTTCAGAAAGGACTTTCAGTTTTATAAGGTGA
GAGAGATCAACAATTACCACCATGCGCATGATGCCTACCTGAATGCAGTGGTAGGCACTGCACTTATCAA
AAAATATCCCAAGCTTGAATCTGAATTTGTTTACGGAGACTATAAAGTGTACGATGTTAGGAAAATGATC
GCAAAGTCTGAGCAGGAAATAGGCAAGGCCACCGCTAAGTACTTCTTTTACAGCAATATTATGAATTTTT
TCAAGACCGAGATTACACTGGCCAATGGAGAGATTCGGAAGCGACCACTTATCGAAACAAACGGAGAAAC
AGGAGAAATCGTGTGGGACAAGGGTAGGGATTTCGCGACAGTCCGGAAGGTCCTGTCCATGCCGCAGGTG
AACATCGTTAAAAAGACCGAAGTACAGACCGGAGGCTTCTCCAAGGAAAGTATCCTCCCGAAAAGGAACA
GCGACAAGCTGATCGCACGCAAAAAAGATTGGGACCCCAAGAAATACGGCGGATTCGATTCTCCTACAGT
CGCTTACAGTGTACTGGTTGTGGCCAAAGTGGAGAAAGGGAAGTCTAAAAAACTCAAAAGCGTCAAGGAA
CTGCTGGGCATCACAATCATGGAGCGATCAAGCTTCGAAAAAAACCCCATCGACTTTCTCGAGGCGAAAG
GATATAAAGAGGTCAAAAAAGACCTCATCATTAAGCTTCCCAAGTACTCTCTCTTTGAGCTTGAAAACGG
CCGGAAACGAATGCTCGCTAGTGCGGGCGAGCTGCAGAAAGGTAACGAGCTGGCACTGCCCTCTAAATAC
GTTAATTTCTTGTATCTGGCCAGCCACTATGAAAAGCTCAAAGGGTCTCCCGAAGATAATGAGCAGAAGC
AGCTGTTCGTGGAACAACACAAACACTACCTTGATGAGATCATCGAGCAAATAAGCGAATTCTCCAAAAG
AGTGATCCTCGCCGACGCTAACCTCGATAAGGTGCTTTCTGCTTACAATAAGCACAGGGATAAGCCCATC
AGGGAGCAGGCAGAAAACATTATCCACTTGTTTACTCTGACCAACTTGGGCGCGCCTGCAGCCTTCAAGT
ACTTCGACACCACCATAGACAGAAAGCGGTACACCTCTACAAAGGAGGTCCTGGACGCCACACTGATTCA
TCAGTCAATTACGGGGCTCTATGAAACAAGAATCGACCTCTCTCAGCTCGGTGGAGACAGCAGGGCTGAC
CCCAAGAAGAAGAGGAAGGTGTGATCTCTTCTCGAGTCATGTAATTAGTTATGTCACGCTTACGTTCACG
CCCTCCCCCCACATCCGCTCTAACCGAAAAGGAAGGAGTTAGACAACCTGAAGTCTAGGTCCCTATTTAT
TTTTTTATAGTTATGTTAGTATTAAGAACGTTATTTATATTTCAAATTTTTCTTTTTTTTCTGTACAGAC
GCGTGTACGCATGTAACATTATACTGAAAACCTTGCTTGAGAAGGTTTTGGGACGCTCGAAGGCTTTAAT
TTGCGGCCGGTACCCAATTCGCCCTATAGTGAGTCGTATTACGCGCGCTCACTGGCCGTCGTTTTACAAC
GTCGTGACTGGGAAAACCCTGGCGTTACCCAACTTAATCGCCTTGCAGCACATCCCCCTTTCGCCAGCTG
GCGTAATAGCGAAGAGGCCCGCACCGATCGCCCTTCCCAACAGTTGCGCAGCCTGAATGGCGAATGGCGC
G
[124 nt withheld, positions 9312-9435]
C
[91 nt withheld, positions 9437-9527]
A
[49 nt withheld, positions 9529-9577]
CCTTTGACGTTGGAGTCCACGTTCTTT
[37 nt withheld, positions 9605-9641]
ACCCTATCTCGGTCTATTCTTTTGATTTATAAGGGATTTTGCCGATTTCGGCCTATTGGTTAAAAAATGA
GCTGATTTAACAAAAATTTAACGCGAATTTTAACAAAATATTAACGTTTACAATTTCCTGATGCGGTATT
TTCTCCTTACGCATCTGTGCGGTATTTCACACCGCATAGGGTAATAACTGATATAATTAAATTGAAGCTC
TAATTTGTGAGTTTAGTATACATGCATTTACTTATAATACAGTTTTTTAGTTTTGCTGGCCGCATCTTCT
CAAATATGCTTCCCAGCCTGCTTTTCTGTAACGTTCACCCTCTACCTTAGCATCCCTTCCCTTTGCAAAT
AGTCCTCTTCCAACAATAATAATGTCAGATCCTGTAGAGACCACATCATCCACGGTTCTATACTGTTGAC
CCAATGCGTCTCCCTTGTCATCTAAACCCACACCGGGTGTCATAATCAACCAATCGTAACCTTCATCTCT
TCCACCCATGTCTCTTTGAGCAATAAAGCCGATAACAAAATCTTTGTCGCTCTTCGCAATGTCAACAGTA
CCCTTAGTATATTCTCCAGTAGATAGGGAGCCCTTGCATGACAATTCTGCTAACATCAAAAGGCCTCTAG
GTTCCTTTGTTACTTCTTCTGCCGCCTGCTTCAAACCGCTAACAATACCTGGGCCCACCACACCGTGTGC
ATTCGTAATGTCTGCCCATTCTGCTATTCTGTATACACCCGCAGAGTACTGCAATTTGACTGTATTACCA
ATGTCAGCAAATTTTCTGTCTTCGAAGAGTAAAAAATTGTACTTGGCGGATAATGCCTTTAGCGGCTTAA
CTGTGCCCTCCATGGAAAAATCAGTCAAGATATCCACATGTGTTTTTAGTAAACAAATTTTGGGACCTAA
TGCTTCAACTAACTCCAGTAATTCCTTGGTGGTACGAACATCCAATGAAGCACACAAGTTTGTTTGCTTT
TCGTGCATGATATTAAATAGCTTGGCAGCAACAGGACTAGGATGAGTAGCAGCACGTTCCTTATATGTAG
CTTTCGACATGATTTATCTTCGTTTCCTGCAGGTTTTTGTTCTGTGCAGTTGGGTTAAGAATACTGGGCA
ATTTCATGTTTCTTCAACACTACATATGCGTATATATACCAATCTAAGTCTGTGCTCCTTCCTTCGTTCT
TCCTTCTGTTCGGAGATTACCGAATCAAAAAAATTTCAAGGAAACCGAAATCAAAAAAAAGAATAAAAAA
AAAATGATGAATTGAATTGAAAAGCTGTGGTATGGTGCACTCTCAGTACAATCTGCTCTGATGCCGCATA
GTTAAGCCAGCCCCGACACCCGCCAACACCCGCTGACGCGCCCTGACGGGCTTGTCTGCTCCCGGCATCC
GCTTACAGACAAGCTGTGACCGTCTCCGGGAGCTGCATGTGTCAGAGGTTTTCACCGTCATCACCGAAAC
GCGCGA
Features (pLannotate 1.2.2; 22 found; start..end, strand, type, name):
     69..1411    +  rep_origin     2μ ori: yeast 2μ plasmid origin of replication
   1438..1542    +  promoter       AmpR promoter: bla
   1543..2403    +  CDS            AmpR: β-lactamase; bla; confers resistance to ampicillin, carbenicillin, and related antibiotics
   2574..3162    +  rep_origin     ori: high-copy-number ColE1/pMB1/pBR322/pUC origin of replication
   3345..3437    +  CDS            lacI (fragment): lac repressor; lacI; The lac repressor binds to the lac operator to inhibit transcription in E. coli. This inhibition can be relieved by adding lactose or isopropyl-β-D-thiogalactopyranoside (IPTG).
   3450..3471    +  protein_bind   CAP binding site: CAP binding activates transcription in the presence of cAMP. E. coli catabolite activator protein
   3486..3516    +  promoter       lac promoter: promoter for the E. coli lac operon
   3520..3542    +  protein_bind   lac operator (fragment): The lac repressor binds to the lac operator to inhibit transcription in E. coli. This inhibition can be relieved by adding lactose or isopropyl-β-D-thiogalactopyranoside (IPTG). lac repressor encoded by lacI
   3585..3603    +  promoter       T3 promoter: promoter for bacteriophage T3 RNA polymerase
   3648..3736    +  ncRNA          tRNA: Accession: RF00005 - tRNA
   3830..3905    +  misc_RNA       gRNA scaffold: guide RNA scaffold for the Streptococcus pyogenes CRISPR/Cas9 system
   3991..4695    +  promoter       ADH1 promoter: S. cerevisiae ADH1; promoter for alcohol dehydrogenase 1
   4705..8808    +  CDS            cas9: CAS9_STRP1 - Also known as csn1 From Streptococcus pyogenes serotype M1.
   8903..9092    +  terminator     CYC1 terminator: S. cerevisiae CYC1; transcription terminator for CYC1
   9123..9141    -  promoter       T7 promoter: promoter for bacteriophage T7 RNA polymerase
   9149..9304    +  CDS            lacZα (fragment): LacZα fragment of β-galactosidase; lacZ fragment
   9312..9767    +  rep_origin     f1 ori (sequence partly withheld): f1 bacteriophage origin of replication; arrow indicates direction of (+) strand synthesis
   9768..9819    -  misc_feature   bom (fragment): basis of mobility region from pBR322
   9898..10701   -  CDS            URA3: orotidine-5'-phosphate decarboxylase, required for uracil biosynthesis; S. cerevisiae URA3; yeast auxotrophic marker, counterselectable with 5-fluoroorotic acid (5-FOA)
  10702..10917   -  promoter       URA3 promoter: S. cerevisiae URA3
  10932..10981   -  misc_feature   bom (fragment): basis of mobility region from pBR322
  11083..1       -  CDS            rop (fragment) (across the origin): Rop protein, which maintains plasmids at low copy number; rop
