>Addgene plasmid #87401 | p426_Cas9_gRNA-YOLCd1b | addgene full sequence | sequence record 193444 | Addgene NGS Result
ATCGGCCAACGCGCGGGGAGAGGCGGTTTGCGTATTGGGCGCTCTTCCGCTTCCTCGCTCACTGACTCGC
TGCGCTCGGTCGTTCGGCTGCGGCGAGCGGTATCAGCTCACTCAAAGGCGGTAATACGGTTATCCACAGA
ATCAGGGGATAACGCAGGAAAGAACATGTGAGCAAAAGGCCAGCAAAAGGCCAGGAACCGTAAAAAGGCC
GCGTTGCTGGCGTTTTTCCATAGGCTCCGCCCCCCTGACGAGCATCACAAAAATCGACGCTCAAGTCAGA
GGTGGCGAAACCCGACAGGACTATAAAGATACCAGGCGTTTCCCCCTGGAAGCTCCCTCGTGCGCTCTCC
TGTTCCGACCCTGCCGCTTACCGGATACCTGTCCGCCTTTCTCCCTTCGGGAAGCGTGGCGCTTTCTCAT
AGCTCACGCTGTAGGTATCTCAGTTCGGTGTAGGTCGTTCGCTCCAAGCTGGGCTGTGTGCACGAACCCC
CCGTTCAGCCCGACCGCTGCGCCTTATCCGGTAACTATCGTCTTGAGTCCAACCCGGTAAGACACGACTT
ATCGCCACTGGCAGCAGCCACTGGTAACAGGATTAGCAGAGCGAGGTATGTAGGCGGTGCTACAGAGTTC
TTGAAGTGGTGGCCTAACTACGGCTACACTAGAAGAACAGTATTTGGTATCTGCGCTCTGCTGAAGCCAG
TTACCTTCGGAAAAAGAGTTGGTAGCTCTTGATCCGGCAAACAAACCACCGCTGGTAGCGGTGGTTTTTT
TGTTTGCAAGCAGCAGATTACGCGCAGAAAAAAAGGATCTCAAGAAGATCCTTTGATCTTTTCTACGGGG
TCTGACGCTCAGTGGAACGAAAACTCACGTTAAGGGATTTTGGTCATGAGATTATCAAAAAGGATCTTCA
CCTAGATCCTTTTAAATTAAAAATGAAGTTTTAAATCAATCTAAAGTATATATGAGTAAACTTGGTCTGA
CAGTTACCAATGCTTAATCAGTGAGGCACCTATCTCAGCGATCTGTCTATTTCGTTCATCCATAGTTGCC
TGACTCCCCGTCGTGTAGATAACTACGATACGGGAGGGCTTACCATCTGGCCCCAGTGCTGCAATGATAC
CGCGAGACCCACGCTCACCGGCTCCAGATTTATCAGCAATAAACCAGCCAGCCGGAAGGGCCGAGCGCAG
AAGTGGTCCTGCAACTTTATCCGCCTCCATCCAGTCTATTAATTGTTGCCGGGAAGCTAGAGTAAGTAGT
TCGCCAGTTAATAGTTTGCGCAACGTTGTTGCCATTGCTACAGGCATCGTGGTGTCACGCTCGTCGTTTG
GTATGGCTTCATTCAGCTCCGGTTCCCAACGATCAAGGCGAGTTACATGATCCCCCATGTTGTGCAAAAA
AGCGGTTAGCTCCTTCGGTCCTCCGATCGTTGTCAGAAGTAAGTTGGCCGCAGTGTTATCACTCATGGTT
ATGGCAGCACTGCATAATTCTCTTACTGTCATGCCATCCGTAAGATGCTTTTCTGTGACTGGTGAGTACT
CAACCAAGTCATTCTGAGAATAGTGTATGCGGCGACCGAGTTGCTCTTGCCCGGCGTCAATACGGGATAA
TACCGCGCCACATAGCAGAACTTTAAAAGTGCTCATCATTGGAAAACGTTCTTCGGGGCGAAAACTCTCA
AGGATCTTACCGCTGTTGAGATCCAGTTCGATGTAACCCACTCGTGCACCCAACTGATCTTCAGCATCTT
TTACTTTCACCAGCGTTTCTGGGTGAGCAAAAACAGGAAGGCAAAATGCCGCAAAAAAGGGAATAAGGGC
GACACGGAAATGTTGAATACTCATACTCTTCCTTTTTCAATATTATTGAAGCATTTATCAGGGTTATTGT
CTCATGAGCGGATACATATTTGAATGTATTTAGAAAAATAAACAAATAGGGGTTCCGCGCACATTTCCCC
GAAAAGTGCCACCTGAACGAAGCATCTGTGCTTCATTTTGTAGAACAAAAATGCAACGCGAGAGCGCTAA
TTTTTCAAACAAAGAATCTGAGCTGCATTTTTACAGAACAGAAATGCAACGCGAAAGCGCTATTTTACCA
ACGAAGAATCTGTGCTTCATTTTTGTAAAACAAAAATGCAACGCGAGAGCGCTAATTTTTCAAACAAAGA
ATCTGAGCTGCATTTTTACAGAACAGAAATGCAACGCGAGAGCGCTATTTTACCAACAAAGAATCTATAC
TTCTTTTTTGTTCTACAAAAATGCATCCCGAGAGCGCTATTTTTCTAACAAAGCATCTTAGATTACTTTT
TTTCTCCTTTGTGCGCTCTATAATGCAGTCTCTTGATAACTTTTTGCACTGTAGGTCCGTTAAGGTTAGA
AGAAGGCTACTTTGGTGTCTATTTTCTCTTCCATAAAAAAAGCCTGACTCCACTTCCCGCGTTTACTGAT
TACTAGCGAAGCTGCGGGTGCATTTTTTCAAGATAAAGGCATCCCCGATTATATTCTATACCGATGTGGA
TTGCGCATACTTTGTGAACAGAAAGTGATAGCGTTGATGATTCTTCATTGGTCAGAAAATTATGAACGGT
TTCTTCTATTTTGTCTCTATATACTACGTATAGGAAATGTTTACATTTTCGTATTGTTTTCGATTCACTC
TATGAATAGTTCTTACTACAATTTTTTTGTCTAAAGAGTAATACTAGAGATAAACATAAAAAATGTAGAG
GTCGAGTTTAGATGCAAGTTCAAGGAGCGAAAGGTGGATGGGTAGGTTATATAGGGATATAGCACAGAGA
TATATAGCAAAGAGATACTTTTGAGCAATGTTTGTGGAAGCGGTATTCGCAATATTTTAGTAGCTCGTTA
CAGTCCGGTGCGTTTTTGGTTTTTTGAAAGTGCGTCTTCAGAGCGCTTTTGGTTTTCAAAAGCGCTCTGA
AGTTCCTATACTTTCTAGAGAATAGGAACTTCGGAATAGGAACTTCAAAGCGTTTCCGAAAACGAGCGCT
TCCGAAAATGCAACGCGAGCTGCGCACATACAGCTCACTGTTCACGTCGCACCTATATCTGCGTGTTGCC
TGTATATATATATACATGAGAAGAACGGCATAGTGCGTGTTTATGCTTAAATGCGTACTTATATGCGTCT
ATTTATGTAGGATGAAAGGTAGTCTAGTACCTCCTGTGATATTATCCCATTCCATGCGGGGTATCGTATG
CTTCCTTCAGCACTACCCTTTAGCTGTTCTATATGCTGCCACTCCTCAATTGGATTAGTCTCATCCTTCA
ATGCTATCATTTCCTTTGATATTGGATCATACTAAGAAACCATTATTATCATGACATTAACCTATAAAAA
TAGGCGTATCACGAGGCCCTTTCGTCTCGCGCGTTTCGGTGATGACGGTGAAAACCTCTGACACATGCAG
CTCCCGGAGACGGTCACAGCTTGTCTGTAAGCGGATGCCGGGAGCAGACAAGCCCGTCAGGGCGCGTCAG
CGGGTGTTGGCGGGTGTCGGGGCTGGCTTAACTATGCGGCATCAGAGCAGATTGTACTGAGAGTGCACCA
TACCACCTTTTCAATTCATCATTTTTTTTTTATTCTTTTTTTTGATTTCGGTTTCCTTGAAATTTTTTTG
ATTCGGTAATCTCCGAACAGAAGGAAGAACGAAGGAAGGAGCACAGACTTAGATTGGTATATATACGCAT
ATGTAGTGTTGAAGAAACATGAAATTGCCCAGTATTCTTAACCCAACTGCACAGAACAAAAACCTGCAGG
AAACGAAGATAAATCATGTCGAAAGCTACATATAAGGAACGTGCTGCTACTCATCCTAGTCCTGTTGCTG
CCAAGCTATTTAATATCATGCACGAAAAGCAAACAAACTTGTGTGCTTCATTGGATGTTCGTACCACCAA
GGAATTACTGGAGTTAGTTGAAGCATTAGGTCCCAAAATTTGTTTACTAAAAACACATGTGGATATCTTG
ACTGATTTTTCCATGGAGGGCACAGTTAAGCCGCTAAAGGCATTATCCGCCAAGTACAATTTTTTACTCT
TCGAAGACAGAAAATTTGCTGACATTGGTAATACAGTCAAATTGCAGTACTCTGCGGGTGTATACAGAAT
AGCAGAATGGGCAGACATTACGAATGCACACGGTGTGGTGGGCCCAGGTATTGTTAGCGGTTTGAAGCAG
GCGGCAGAAGAAGTAACAAAGGAACCTAGAGGCCTTTTGATGTTAGCAGAATTGTCATGCAAGGGCTCCC
TATCTACTGGAGAATATACTAAGGGTACTGTTGACATTGCGAAGAGCGACAAAGATTTTGTTATCGGCTT
TATTGCTCAAAGAGACATGGGTGGAAGAGATGAAGGTTACGATTGGTTGATTATGACACCCGGTGTGGGT
TTAGATGACAAGGGAGACGCATTGGGTCAACAGTATAGAACCGTGGATGATGTGGTCTCTACAGGATCTG
ACATTATTATTGTTGGAAGAGGACTATTTGCAAAGGGAAGGGATGCTAAGGTAGAGGGTGAACGTTACAG
AAAAGCAGGCTGGGAAGCATATTTGAGAAGATGCGGCCAGCAAAACTAAAAAACTGTATTATAAGTAAAT
GCATGTATACTAAACTCACAAATTAGAGCTTCAATTTAATTATATCAGTTATTACCCTATGCGGTGTGAA
ATACCGCACAGATGCGTAAGGAGAAAATACCGCATCAGGAAATTGTAAGCGTTAATATTTTGTTAAAATT
CGCGTTAAATTTTTGTTAAATCAGCTCATTTTTTAACCAATAGGCCGAAATCGGCAAAATCCCTTATAAA
TCAAAAGAATAGACCGAGATAGGGT
[37 nt withheld, positions 4856-4892]
AAAGAACGTGGACTCCAACGTCAAAGG
[49 nt withheld, positions 4920-4968]
T
[91 nt withheld, positions 4970-5060]
G
[124 nt withheld, positions 5062-5185]
CCATTCGCCATTCAGGCTGCGCAACTGTTGGGAAGGGCGATCGGTGCGGGCCTCTTCGCTATTACGCCAG
CTGGCGAAAGGGGGATGTGCTGCAAGGCGATTAAGTTGGGTAACGCCAGGGTTTTCCCAGTCACGACGTT
GTAAAACGACGGCCAGTGAGCGCGCGTAATACGACTCACTATAGGGCGAATTGGGTACCGGCCGCAAATT
AAAGCCTTCGAGCGTCCCAAAACCTTCTCAAGCAAGGTTTTCAGTATAATGTTACATGCGTACACGCGTC
TGTACAGAAAAAAAAGAAAAATTTGAAATATAAATAACGTTCTTAATACTAACATAACTATAAAAAAATA
AATAGGGACCTAGACTTCAGGTTGTCTAACTCCTTCCTTTTCGGTTAGAGCGGATGTGGGGGGAGGGCGT
GAACGTAAGCGTGACATAACTAATTACATGACTCGAGAAGAGATCACACCTTCCTCTTCTTCTTGGGGTC
AGCCCTGCTGTCTCCACCGAGCTGAGAGAGGTCGATTCTTGTTTCATAGAGCCCCGTAATTGACTGATGA
ATCAGTGTGGCGTCCAGGACCTCCTTTGTAGAGGTGTACCGCTTTCTGTCTATGGTGGTGTCGAAGTACT
TGAAGGCTGCAGGCGCGCCCAAGTTGGTCAGAGTAAACAAGTAGATAATGTTTTCTGCCTGCTCCCTGAT
GGGCTTATCCCTGTGCTTATTGTAAGCAGAAAGCACCTTATCGAGGTTAGCGTCGGCGAGGATCACTCTT
TTGGAGAATTCGCTTATTTGCTCGATGATCTCATCAAGGTAGTGTTTGTGTTGTTCCACGAACAGCTGCT
TCTGCTCATTATCTTCGGGAGACCCTTTGAGCTTTTCATAGTGGCTGGCCAGATACAAGAAATTAACGTA
TTTAGAGGGCAGTGCCAGCTCGTTACCTTTCTGCAGCTCGCCCGCACTAGCGAGCATTCGTTTCCGGCCG
TTTTCAAGCTCAAAGAGAGAGTACTTGGGAAGCTTAATGATGAGGTCTTTTTTGACCTCTTTATATCCTT
TCGCCTCGAGAAAGTCGATGGGGTTTTTTTCGAAGCTTGATCGCTCCATGATTGTGATGCCCAGCAGTTC
CTTGACGCTTTTGAGTTTTTTAGACTTCCCTTTCTCCACTTTGGCCACAACCAGTACACTGTAAGCGACT
GTAGGAGAATCGAATCCGCCGTATTTCTTGGGGTCCCAATCTTTTTTGCGTGCGATCAGCTTGTCGCTGT
TCCTTTTCGGGAGGATACTTTCCTTGGAGAAGCCTCCGGTCTGTACTTCGGTCTTTTTAACGATGTTCAC
CTGCGGCATGGACAGGACCTTCCGGACTGTCGCGAAATCCCTACCCTTGTCCCACACGATTTCTCCTGTT
TCTCCGTTTGTTTCGATAAGTGGTCGCTTCCGAATCTCTCCATTGGCCAGTGTAATCTCGGTCTTGAAAA
AATTCATAATATTGCTGTAAAAGAAGTACTTAGCGGTGGCCTTGCCTATTTCCTGCTCAGACTTTGCGAT
CATTTTCCTAACATCGTACACTTTATAGTCTCCGTAAACAAATTCAGATTCAAGCTTGGGATATTTTTTG
ATAAGTGCAGTGCCTACCACTGCATTCAGGTAGGCATCATGCGCATGGTGGTAATTGTTGATCTCTCTCA
CCTTATAAAACTGAAAGTCCTTTCTGAAATCTGAGACCAGCTTAGACTTCAGAGTAATAACTTTCACCTC
TCGAATCAGTTTGTCATTTTCATCGTACTTGGTGTTCATGCGTGAATCGAGAATTTGGGCCACGTGCTTG
GTGATCTGGCGTGTCTCAACAAGCTGCCTTTTGATGAAGCCGGCTTTATCCAACTCAGACAGGCCACCTC
GTTCAGCCTTAGTCAGATTATCGAACTTCCGTTGTGTGATCAGTTTGGCGTTCAGCAGCTGCCGCCAATA
ATTTTTCATTTTCTTGACAACTTCTTCTGAGGGGACGTTATCACTCTTCCCTCTATTTTTATCGGATCTT
GTCAACACTTTATTATCAATAGAATCATCTTTGAGAAAAGACTGGGGCACGATATGATCCACGTCGTAGT
CGGAGAGCCGATTGATGTCCAGTTCCTGATCCACGTACATGTCCCTGCCGTTCTGCAGGTAGTACAGGTA
GAGCTTCTCATTCTGAAGCTGGGTGTTTTCAACTGGGTGTTCCTTAAGGATTTGGGACCCCAGTTCTTTT
ATACCCTCTTCAATCCTCTTCATCCTTTCCCTACTGTTCTTCTGTCCCTTCTGGGTAGTTTGGTTCTCTC
GGGCCATCTCGATAACGATATTCTCGGGCTTATGCCTTCCCATTACTTTGACGAGTTCATCCACGACCTT
AACGGTCTGCAGTATTCCCTTTTTGATAGCTGGGCTACCTGCAAGATTAGCGATGTGCTCGTGAAGACTG
TCCCCCTGGCCAGAAACTTGTGCTTTCTGGATGTCCTCCTTAAAGGTGAGAGAGTCATCATGGATCAACT
GCATGAAGTTCCGGTTGGCAAATCCATCGGACTTAAGAAAATCCAGGATTGTCTTTCCACTCTGCTTGTC
TCGGATCCCATTGATCAGTTTTCTTGACAGCCGCCCCCATCCTGTATATCGGCGCCTCTTGAGCTGTTTC
ATGACTTTGTCGTCGAAGAGATGAGCGTAAGTTTTCAAGCGTTCTTCAATCATCTCCCTATCTTCAAACA
ACGTAAGGGTGAGGACAATGTCCTCAAGAATGTCCTCGTTCTCCTCATTGTCCAGGAAGTCCTTGTCTTT
AATGATTTTCAGGAGATCGTGATACGTTCCCAGGGATGCGTTGAAGCGATCCTCCACTCCGCTGATTTCA
ACAGAGTCGAAACATTCAATCTTTTTGAAATAGTCTTCTTTGAGCTGTTTCACGGTAACTTTCCGGTTCG
TCTTGAAGAGGAGGTCCACGATAGCTTTCTTCTGCTCTCCAGACAGGAATGCTGGCTTTCTCATCCCTTC
TGTGACGTATTTGACCTTGGTGAGCTCGTTATAAACTGTGAAGTACTCGTACAGCAGAGAGTGTTTAGGA
AGCACCTTTTCGTTAGGCAGATTTTTATCAAAGTTAGTCATCCTTTCGATGAAGGACTGGGCAGAGGCCC
CCTTATCCACGACTTCCTCGAAGTTCCAGGGAGTGATGGTCTCTTCTGATTTGCGAGTCATCCACGCGAA
TCTGGAATTTCCCCGGGCGAGGGGGCCTACATAGTAGGGTATCCGAAATGTGAGGATTTTCTCAATCTTT
TCCCTGTTATCTTTCAAAAAGGGGTAGAAATCCTCTTGCCGCCTGAGGATAGCGTGCAGTTCGCCCAGGT
GAATCTGGTGGGGGATGCTTCCATTGTCGAAAGTGCGCTGTTTGCGCAACAGATCTTCTCTGTTAAGCTT
TACCAGCAGCTCCTCGGTGCCGTCCATTTTTTCCAAGATGGGCTTAATAAATTTGTAAAATTCCTCCTGG
CTTGCTCCGCCGTCAATGTATCCGGCGTAGCCATTTTTAGACTGATCGAAGAAAATTTCCTTGTACTTCT
CAGGCAGTTGCTGTCTGACAAGGGCCTTCAGCAAAGTCAAGTCTTGGTGGTGCTCATCATAGCGCTTGAT
CATACTAGCGCTCAGCGGAGCTTTGGTGATCTCCGTGTTCACTCGCAGAATATCACTCAGCAGAATGGCG
TCTGACAGGTTCTTTGCCGCCAAAAAAAGGTCTGCGTACTGGTCGCCGATCTGGGCCAGCAGATTGTCGA
GATCATCATCGTAGGTGTCTTTGCTCAGTTGAAGCTTGGCATCTTCGGCCAGGTCGAAGTTAGATTTAAA
GTTGGGGGTCAGCCCGAGTGACAGGGCGATAAGATTACCAAACAGGCCGTTCTTCTTCTCCCCAGGGAGC
TGTGCGATGAGGTTTTCGAGCCGCCGGGATTTGGACAGCCTAGCGCTCAGGATTGCTTTGGCGTCAACTC
CGGATGCGTTGATCGGGTTCTCTTCGAAAAGCTGATTGTAAGTCTGAACCAGTTGGATAAAGAGTTTGTC
GACATCGCTGTTGTCTGGGTTCAGGTCCCCCTCGATGAGGAAGTGTCCCCGAAATTTGATCATATGCGCC
AGCGCGAGATAGATCAACCGCAAGTCAGCCTTATCAGTACTGTCTACAAGCTTCTTCCTCAGATGATATA
TGGTTGGGTACTTTTCATGGTACGCCACCTCGTCCACGATATTGCCAAAGATTGGGTGGCGCTCGTTCTT
TTTATCCTCCTCCACCAAAAAGGACTCCTCCAGCCTATGGAAGAAAGAGTCATCCACCTTAGCCATCTCA
TTACTAAAGATCTCCTGCAGGTAGCAGATCCGATTCTTTCTGCGGGTATATCTGCGCCGTGCTGTTCTTT
TGAGCCGCGTGGCTTCGGCCGTCTCCCCGGAGTCGAACAGGAGGGCGCCAATGAGGTTCTTCTTTATGCT
GTGGCGATCGGTATTGCCCAGAACTTTGAATTTTTTGCTCGGCACCTTGTACTCGTCCGTAATGACGGCC
CAACCGACGCTGTTTGTGCCGATATCGAGCCCAATGGAGTACTTCTTGTCCATTTTTTTCCAAGTTGATT
GTATGCTTGGTATAGCTTGAAATATTGTGCAGAAAAAGAAACAAGGAAGAAAGGGAACGAGAACAATGAC
GAGGAAACAAAAGATTAATAATTGCAGGTCTATTTATACTTGATAGCAAGACAGCAAACTTTTTTTTATT
TCAAATTCAAGTAACTGGAAGGAAGGCCGTATACCGTTGCTCATTAGAGAGTAGTGTGCGTGAATGAAGG
AAGGAAAAAGTTTCGTGTGCTTCGAGATACCCCTCATCAGCTCTGGAACAACGACATCTGTTGGTGCTGT
CTTTGTCGTTAATTTTTTCCTTTAGTGTCTTCCATCATTTTTTTGTCATTGCGGATATGGTGAGACAACA
ACGGGGGAGAGAGAAAAGAAAAAAAAAGAAAAGAAGTTGCATGCGCCTATTATTACTTCAATAGATGGCA
AATGGAAAAAGGGTAGTGAAACTTCGATATGATGATGGCTATCAAGTCTAGGGCTACAGTATTAGTTCGT
TATGTACCACCATCAATGAGGCAGTGTAATTGGTGTAGTCTTGTTTAGCCCATTATGTCTTGTCTGGTAT
CTGTTCTATTGTATATCTCCCCTCCGCCACCTACATGTTAGGGAGACCAACGAAGGTATTATAGGAATCC
CGATGTATGGGTTTGGTTGCCAGAAAAGAGGAAGTCCATATTGTACACCCGGAAACAACAAAAGGATGTC
GACTATCCACTAGACAGAAGTTTGCGTTCCATACTGTCAGAGGTGGCATTTTACATAACAATAGTGACAA
AAAATAAAAAAAGCACCGACTCGGTGCCACTTTTTCAAGTTGATAACGGACTAGCCTTATTTTAACTTGC
TATTTCTAGCTCTAAAACACATGCTCGCTTAACTAGTCAAAGTCCCATTCGCCACCCGAAGGTGTTGCCC
AGCCGGCGCCAGCGAGGAGGCTGGGACCATGCCGGCCATCTCTCCCGGGGGCGAGTCGAACGCCCGATCT
CAAGATTTCGTAGTGATAAATTACAGTCTTGCGCCTTAAACCAACTTGGCTACCGAGAGTATTTAATTGT
TGAAGAAAGAGTATACTAGCTCCAGCTTTTGTTCCCTTTAGTGAGGGTTAATTGCGCGCTTGGCGTAATC
ATGGTCATAGCTGTTTCCTGTGTGAAATTGTTATCCGCTCACAATTCCACACAACATACGAGCCGGAAGC
ATAAAGTGTAAAGCCTGGGGTGCCTAATGAGTGAGCTAACTCACATTAATTGCGTTGCGCTCACTGCCCG
CTTTCCAGTCGGGAAACCTGTCGTGCCAGCTGCATTAATGA
Features (pLannotate 1.2.2; 22 found; start..end, strand, type, name):
    225..813     -  rep_origin     ori: high-copy-number ColE1/pMB1/pBR322/pUC origin of replication
    984..1844    -  CDS            AmpR: β-lactamase; bla; confers resistance to ampicillin, carbenicillin, and related antibiotics
   1845..1949    -  promoter       AmpR promoter: bla
   1976..3318    -  rep_origin     2μ ori: yeast 2μ plasmid origin of replication
   3386..3421    +  CDS            rop (fragment): Rop protein, which maintains plasmids at low copy number; rop
   3523..3572    +  misc_feature   bom (fragment): basis of mobility region from pBR322
   3580..3795    +  promoter       URA3 promoter: S. cerevisiae URA3
   3796..4599    +  CDS            URA3: orotidine-5'-phosphate decarboxylase, required for uracil biosynthesis; S. cerevisiae URA3; yeast auxotrophic marker, counterselectable with 5-fluoroorotic acid (5-FOA)
   4678..4729    +  misc_feature   bom (fragment): basis of mobility region from pBR322
   4757..5185    -  rep_origin     f1 ori (sequence partly withheld): f1 bacteriophage origin of replication; arrow indicates direction of (+) strand synthesis
   5189..5344    -  CDS            lacZα (fragment): LacZα fragment of β-galactosidase; lacZ fragment
   5352..5370    +  promoter       T7 promoter: promoter for bacteriophage T7 RNA polymerase
   5401..5590    -  terminator     CYC1 terminator: S. cerevisiae CYC1; transcription terminator for CYC1
   5685..9788    -  CDS            Cas9: Cas9 (Csn1) endonuclease from the Streptococcus pyogenes Type II CRISPR/Cas system generates RNA-guided double strand breaks in DNA
   9798..10502   -  promoter       ADH1 promoter: S. cerevisiae ADH1; promoter for alcohol dehydrogenase 1
  10588..10663   -  misc_RNA       gRNA scaffold: guide RNA scaffold for the Streptococcus pyogenes CRISPR/Cas9 system
  10755..10843   -  ncRNA          tRNA: Accession: RF00005 - tRNA
  10890..10908   -  promoter       T3 promoter: promoter for bacteriophage T3 RNA polymerase
  10951..10973   -  protein_bind   lac operator (fragment): The lac repressor binds to the lac operator to inhibit transcription in E. coli. This inhibition can be relieved by adding lactose or isopropyl-β-D-thiogalactopyranoside (IPTG). lac repressor encoded by lacI
  10977..11007   -  promoter       lac promoter: promoter for the E. coli lac operon
  11022..11043   -  protein_bind   CAP binding site: CAP binding activates transcription in the presence of cAMP. E. coli catabolite activator protein
  11056..42      -  CDS            lacI (fragment) (across the origin): lac repressor; lacI; The lac repressor binds to the lac operator to inhibit transcription in E. coli. This inhibition can be relieved by adding lactose or isopropyl-β-D-thiogalactopyranoside (IPTG).
