[The description below was written by a language model from this plasmid's Addgene catalogue record and pLannotate feature annotations shown in this document.]
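Description:
p426_Cas9_gRNA-YOLCd1b is an all-in-one CRISPR plasmid of about 11.1 kb for genome editing in Saccharomyces cerevisiae, built on the p426 yeast–E. coli shuttle backbone. In E. coli it replicates from a high-copy ColE1/pUC-type origin and is selected with ampicillin through the β-lactamase gene. In yeast it is maintained at high copy by the 2μ origin and selected by uracil prototrophy through URA3 under its native promoter. Because URA3 can be counterselected with 5-fluoroorotic acid, the plasmid can in principle be removed after editing. The backbone also carries an f1 origin, T3 and T7 promoters, and lac promoter/operator and lacZα remnants, along with small rop, bom and lacI fragments. These are cloning-vector leftovers and have no part in the editing function.

The payload has two expression units. A human codon-optimized Streptococcus pyogenes Cas9 coding sequence is driven by the yeast ADH1 promoter and terminated by the CYC1 terminator. Upstream of it and in the same orientation, an annotated tRNA element lies ahead of the S. pyogenes gRNA scaffold. This matches the catalogue's "pTyrosine" promoter, meaning a tyrosine tRNA-based RNA polymerase III promoter that transcribes the guide. The 20-nt spacer directs Cas9 to the YOLCd1b site on yeast chromosome 15.

The resulting double-strand break can be repaired by homologous recombination with a co-supplied donor DNA, which is how the stated uses of integrating, deleting or replacing a gene at this locus are achieved. No donor template is annotated on the plasmid itself. The two sequence records, depositor and NGS, differ by 11 nt in length and are numbered from different start points in opposite orientations, but they show the same set and order of features.
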