Addgene plasmid #87401: p426_Cas9_gRNA-YOLCd1b
Purpose: All-in-one CRISPR plasmid for integrating, deleting, or replacing a gene in S. cerevisiae. High-copy, URA3 plasmid contains human codon-optimized Cas9 and a guide RNA targeting YOLCd1b sequence GACTAGTTAAGCGAGCATGT in yeast chromosome 15.
Depositing lab: Aindrila Mukhopadhyay. Depositing organization: Lawrence Berkeley National Laboratory. Publication: A Cas9-based toolkit to program gene expression in Saccharomyces cerevisiae. Reider Apel A, d'Espaux L, Wehrs M, Sachs D, Li RA, Tong GJ, Garber M, Nnadi O, Zhuang W, Hillson NJ, Keasling JD, Mukhopadhyay A. Nucleic Acids Res. 2017 Jan 9;45(1):496-508. doi: 10.1093/nar/gkw1023. Epub 2016 Nov 28. PubMed 27899650.
Backbone
  Vector backbone: p426
  Vector type: CRISPR
  Selectable markers: URA3
Growth in bacteria
  Bacterial resistance: Ampicillin, 100 μg/mL
  Growth temperature: 37°C
  Growth strain: DH5alpha
  Copy number: High Copy
Gene/Insert
  Gene/Insert name: Human Optimized S. pyogenes Cas9 and guide RNA targeting YOLCd1b
  gRNA/shRNA sequence: GACTAGTTAAGCGAGCATGT
  Species: S. cerevisiae (budding yeast)
  Promoter: ADH1, pTyrosine
  Cloning method: Gibson Cloning
  Sequencing primers: 5′ M13 Rev
Terms and licenses: Academic/Nonprofit Terms; Industry Terms: Not Available to Industry
How to cite: p426_Cas9_gRNA-YOLCd1b was a gift from Aindrila Mukhopadhyay (Addgene plasmid # 87401 ; http://n2t.net/addgene:87401 ; RRID:Addgene_87401)
